Addgene plasmid #148166: pAc5.1B-lambdaN-HA-DmThor-RGTtoAAA-V5His6_Z
Purpose: Insect Expression of DmThor-RGTtoAAA
Depositing lab: Elisa Izaurralde. Depositing organization: Max Planck Institute for Developmental Biology. Publication: 4E-BPs require non-canonical 4E-binding motifs and a lateral surface of eIF4E to repress translation. Igreja C, Peter D, Weiler C, Izaurralde E. Nat Commun. 2014 Sep 2;5:4790. doi: 10.1038/ncomms5790. PubMed 25179781.
Backbone
  Vector backbone: Unknown
  Vector type: Insect Expression
Growth in bacteria
  Bacterial resistance: Ampicillin, 100 μg/mL
  Growth temperature: 37°C
  Growth strain: DH5alpha
  Copy number: Low Copy
Gene/Insert
  Gene/Insert name: DmThor-RGTtoAAA
  Species: D. melanogaster (fly)
  Mutation: one silent mutation compared to the sequence given by NM_057947.4
  Entrez Gene: Thor (a.k.a. Dmel_CG8846, 153432_at, 43-BP, 4E-BP, 4E-BP1, 4EBP, 4e-BP, 4e-bp, 4eBP, 4ebp, BcDNA.HL08053, BcDNA:HL08053, CG8846, CT8705, Dm 4E-BP, Dmel\CG8846, Phas1, Thor/EIF4EBP, anon-WO0172774.158, d4E-BP, d4E-BP1, d4EBP, d4e-bp, d4eBP, dthor, eIF4E-BP, l(2)06270, l(2)k07736, l(2)k13517, pp20, thor)
  Cloning method: Unknown
Terms and licenses: Academic/Nonprofit Terms; Industry Terms: Not Available to Industry
Depositor comments: Plasmids from this collection were made available to the research community and donated after the lab closed. Please note that the sequence provided by the depositing laboratory may be theoretical/predicted or based on Sanger sequencing results. There may be discrepancies between sequencing results obtained by Addgene and the depositor sequence. If an Addgene verified sequence is not available, please contact before placing your order to request that our lab fully sequence the plasmid.
How to cite: pAc5.1B-lambdaN-HA-DmThor-RGTtoAAA-V5His6_Z was a gift from Elisa Izaurralde (Addgene plasmid # 148166 ; http://n2t.net/addgene:148166 ; RRID:Addgene_148166)
