[The description below was written by a language model from this plasmid's Addgene catalogue record and pLannotate feature annotations shown in this document.]
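Description:
pAc5.1B-lambdaN-HA-DmThor-RGTtoAAA-V5His6_Z is a 5.8 kb insect expression plasmid for producing a mutant form of the Drosophila melanogaster translational repressor Thor (4E-BP) in fly cells. The catalogue lists the backbone as unknown, although the name and the annotated parts point to a pAc5.1B-type vector. Propagation in E. coli relies on a ColE1/pMB1-family origin and a β-lactamase (AmpR) gene with its own promoter, giving ampicillin selection. The record lists the plasmid as low copy even though the origin is annotated as a high-copy type. A tetracycline-resistance fragment and a short SV40 large T fragment also appear, presumably non-functional backbone remnants. No selectable marker for insect cells is annotated, which fits transient transfection use.

Expression is driven by the constitutive Drosophila actin 5C (Ac5) promoter and terminated by an SV40 polyadenylation signal. The open reading frame begins with a short fragment of the bacteriophage lambda N protein, the peptide that binds boxB RNA hairpins, followed by an HA epitope and the Thor coding sequence. A V5 tag lies downstream, and the name also indicates a His6 tag, which is not annotated. The table alone does not show whether these C-terminal tags are read in frame with Thor. The lambdaN peptide allows the fusion protein to be tethered to boxB-containing reporter mRNAs, while HA supports detection or immunoprecipitation.

The name indicates an RGT-to-AAA substitution in Thor, and the record also notes one silent change relative to the reference transcript. The associated study examined how 4E-BPs use non-canonical 4E-binding motifs and a lateral surface of eIF4E to repress translation, so this mutant presumably served to probe such contacts.
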