Features (pLannotate 1.2.2; 11 found; start..end, strand, type, name):
     56..2568    +  promoter       Ac5 promoter: Drosophila melanogaster actin 5C promoter
   2588..2653    +  CDS            N (fragment): REGN_LAMBD - Experimental evidence at protein level: Swiss-Prot protein existence level 1. Plays a role as a transcriptional antitermination factor that allows the virus to initiate its lytic phase. Activates expression of the delayed viral early genes by modifying host RNA polymerase (RNAP) into a form that is resistant to termination signals. This antitermination function requires the host NusA protein which serves to stabilize the interaction between antitermination protein N and host RNA polymerase. From Escherichia phage lambda (Bacteriophage lambda).
   2678..2704    +  CDS            3xHA (fragment): three tandem HA epitope tags
   2732..3082    +  CDS            Thor: 4EBP_DROME - Experimental evidence at protein level: Swiss-Prot protein existence level 1. Repressor of translation initiation that regulates eIF4E1 activity by preventing its assembly into the eIF4F complex (PubMed:11389445, PubMed:19804760, PubMed:25702871). Hypophosphorylated form competes with eIF4G1 and strongly binds to eIF4E1, leading to repress translation (PubMed:25702871). In contrast, hyperphosphorylated form dissociates from eIF4E1, allowing interaction between eIF4G1 and eIF4E1, leading to initiation of translation (PubMed:25702871). Acts as a regulator of various biological proce
   3113..3154    +  CDS            V5 tag: epitope tag from simian virus 5
   3254..3388    -  polyA_signal   SV40 poly(A) signal: SV40 polyadenylation signal
   3411..3495    -  CDS            large T antigen (fragment): large T antigen from SV40 (simian virus 40)
   3496..3966    +  CDS            TcR (fragment): tetracycline efflux protein; tet; confers resistance to tetracycline
   4010..4598    -  rep_origin     ori: high-copy-number ColE1/pMB1/pBR322/pUC origin of replication
   4769..5629    -  CDS            AmpR: β-lactamase; bla; confers resistance to ampicillin, carbenicillin, and related antibiotics
   5630..5734    -  promoter       AmpR promoter: bla
>Addgene plasmid #148166 | pAc5.1B-lambdaN-HA-DmThor-RGTtoAAA-V5His6_Z | depositor full sequence | sequence record 290614 | Full Sequence
CTTCAAGGAATTAATTCTATATTCTAAAAACACAAATGATACTTCTAAAAAAAATCATGAATGGCATCAA
CTCTGAATCAAATCTTTGCAGATGCACCTACTTCTCATTTCCACTGTCACATCATTTTTCCAGATCTCGC
TGCCTGTTATGTGGCCCACAAACCAAGACACGTTTTATGGCCATTAAAGCTGGCTGATCGTCGCCAAACA
CCAAATACATATCAATATGTACATTCGAGAAAGAAGCGATCAAAGAAGCGTCTTCGGGCGAGTAGGAGAA
TGCGGAGGAGAAGGAGAACGAGCTGATCTAGTATCTCTCCACAATCCAATGCCAACTGACCAACTGGCCA
TATTCGGAGCAATTTGAAGCCAATTTCCATCGCCTGGCGATCGCTCCATTCTTGGCTATATGTTTTTCAC
CGTTCCCGGGGCCATTTTCAAAGACTCGTCGGTAAGATAAGATTGTGTCACTCGCTGTCTCTCTTCATTT
GTCGAAGAATGCTGAGGAATTTCGCGATGACGTCGGCGAGTATTTTGAAGAATGAGAATAATTTGTATTT
ATACGAAAATCAGTTAGTGGAATTTTCTACAAAAACATGTTATCTATAGATAATTTTGTTGCAAAATATG
TTGACTATGACAAAGATTGTATGTATATACCTTTAATGTATTCTCATTTTCTTATGTATTTATAATGGCA
ATGATGATACTGATGATATTTTAAGATGATGCCAGACCACAGGCTGATTTCTGCGTCTTTTGCCGAACGC
AGTGCATGTGCGGTTGTTGTTTTTTGGAATAGTTTCAATTTTCGGACTGTCCGCTTTGATTTCAGTTTCT
TGGCTTATTCAAAAAGCAAAGTAAAGCCAAAAAAGCGAGATGGCAATACCAAATGCGGCAAAACGGTAGT
GGAAGGAAAGGGGTGCGGGGCAGCGGAAGGAAGGGTGGGGCGGGGCGTGGCGGGGTCTGTGGCTGGGCGC
GACGTCACCGACGTTGGAGCCACTCCTTTGACCATGTGTGCGTGTGTGTATTATTCGTGTCTCGCCACTC
GCCGGTTGTTTTTTTCTTTTTATCTCGCTCTCTCTAGCGCCATCTCGTACGCATGCTCAACGCACCGCAT
GTTGCCGTGTCCTTTATGCGTCATTTTGGCTCGAAATAGGCAATTATTTAAACAAAGATTAGTCAACGAA
AACGCTAAAATAAATAAGTCTACAATATGGTTACTTATTGCCATGTGTGTGCAGCCAACGATAGCAACAA
AAGCAACAACACAGTGGCTTTCCCTCTTTCACTTTTTGTTTGCAAGCGCGTGCGAGCAAGACGGCACGAC
CGGCAAACGCAATTACGCTGACAAAGAGCAGACGAAGTTTTGGCCGAAAAACATCAAGGCGCCTGATACG
AATGCATTTGCAATAACAATTGCGATATTTAATATTGTTTATGAAGCTGTTTGACTTCAAAACACACAAA
AAAAAAAATAAAACAAATTATTTGAAAGAGAATTAGGAATCGGACAGCTTATCGTTACGGGCTAACAGCA
CACCGAGACGAAATAGCTTACCTGACGTCACAGCCTCTGGAAGAACTGCCGCCAAGCAGAGAGAGAGAGA
AAAAGAGGGAGAGCAGCTTAGACCGCATGTGCTTGTGTGTGAGGCGTCTCTCTCTTCGTCTCCTGTTTGC
GCAAACGCATAGACTGCACTGAGAAAATCGATTACCTATTTTTTATGAATGAATATTTGCACTATTACTA
TTCAAAACTATTAAGATAGCAATCACATTCAATAGCCAAATACTATACCACCTGAGCGATGCAACGAAAT
GATCAATTTGAGCAAAAATGCTGCATATTTAGGACGGCATCATTATAGAAATGCTTCTTGCTGTGTACTT
TTCTCTCGTCTGGCAGCTGTTTCGCCGTTATTGTTAAAACCGGCTTAAGTTAGGTGTGTTTTCTACGACT
AGTGATGCCCCTACTAGAAGATGTGTGTTGCACAAATGTCCCTGAATAACCAATTTGAAGTGCAGATAGC
AGTAAACGTAAGCTAATATGAATATTATTTAACTGTAATGTTTTAATATCGCTGGACATTACTAATAAAC
CCACTATAAACACATGTACATATGTATGTTTTGGCATACAATGAGTAGTTGGGGAAAAAATGTGTAAAAG
CACCGTGACCATCACAGCATAAAGATAACCAGCTGAAGTATCGAATATGAGTAACCCCCAAATTGAATCA
CATGCCGCAACTGATAGGACCCATGGAAGTACACTCTTCATGGCGATATACAAGACACACACAAGCACGA
ACACCCAGTTGCGGAGGAAATTCTCCGTAAATGAAAACCCAATCGGCGAACAATTCATACCCATATATGG
TAAAAGTTTTGAACGCGACTTGAGAGCGGAGAGCATTGCGGCTGATAAGGTTTTAGCGCTAAGCGGGCTT
TATAAAACGGGCTGCGGGACCAGTTTTCATATCACTACCGTTTGAGTTCTTGTGCTGTGTGGATACTCCT
CCCGACACAAAGCCGCTCCATCAGCCAGCAGTCGTCTAATCCAGAGACCCCGGATCGGGGTACCAACATG
GACGCACAAACACGACGACGTGAGCGTCGCGCTGAGAAACAAGCTCAATGGAAAGCTGCAAACGGTGGAT
CTCCTCCACATATGGCTTACCCATACGATGTTCCAGATTACGCTCCTCCAAGCTTGAATTCTGCAGATAT
CATGTCCGCTTCACCCACCGCCCGTCAAGCCATCACCCAGGCCCTGCCCATGATCACCAGGAAGGTTGTC
ATCTCGGATCCGATCCAGATGCCCGAGGTGTACTCCTCGACGCCCGGCGGAACCCTCTACTCCACCACTC
CTGGAGGCACCAAACTTATCTACGAGCGGGCTTTCATGAAGAATCTCCGTGGCTCCCCATTGAGCCAAAC
TCCGCCGTCCAACGTGCCCAGTTGCTTGCTGGCTGCCGCTCCGCGTACTCCCTTCCGCAAGTGCGTGCCC
GTCCCCACGGAACTGATCAAGCAGACCAAGTCGCTGAAGATCGAGGACCAGGAACAGTTCCAACTGGATC
TGCGCTCGAGTCTAGAGGGCCCGCGGTTCGAAGGTAAGCCTATCCCTAACCCTCTCCTCGGTCTCGATTC
TACGCGTACCGGTCATCATCACCATCACCATTGAGTTTAAACCCGCTGATCAGCCTCGACTGTGCCTTCT
AAGGCCTGAGCTCGCTGATCAGCCTCGATCGAGGATCCAGACATGATAAGATACATTGATGAGTTTGGAC
AAACCACAACTAGAATGCAGTGAAAAAAATGCTTTATTTGTGAAATTTGTGATGCTATTGCTTTATTTGT
AACCATTATAAGCTGCAATAAACAAGTTAACAACAACAATTGCATTCATTTTATGTTTCAGGTTCAGGGG
GAGGTGTGGGAGGTTTTTTAAAGCAAGTAAAACCTCTACAAATGTGGTATGGCTGATTATGATCAGTCGA
CCGATGCCCTTGAGAGCCTTCAACCCAGTCAGCTCCTTCCGGTGGGCGCGGGGCATGACTATCGTCGCCG
CACTTATGACTGTCTTCTTTATCATGCAACTCGTAGGACAGGTGCCGGCAGCGCTCTGGGTCATTTTCGG
CGAGGACCGCTTTCGCTGGAGCGCGACGATGATCGGCCTGTCGCTTGCGGTATTCGGAATCTTGCACGCC
CTCGCTCAAGCCTTCGTCACTGGTCCCGCCACCAAACGTTTCGGCGAGAAGCAGGCCATTATCGCCGGCA
TGGCGGCCGACGCGCTGGGCTACGTCTTGCTGGCGTTCGCGACGCGAGGCTGGATGGCCTTCCCCATTAT
GATTCTTCTCGCTTCCGGCGGCATCGGGATGCCCGCGTTGCAGGCCATGCTGTCCAGGCAGGTAGATGAC
GACCATCAGGGACAGCTTCAAGGATCGCTCGCGGCTCTTACCAGCCAGCAAAAGGCCAGGAACCGTAAAA
AGGCCGCGTTGCTGGCGTTTTTCCATAGGCTCCGCCCCCCTGACGAGCATCACAAAAATCGACGCTCAAG
TCAGAGGTGGCGAAACCCGACAGGACTATAAAGATACCAGGCGTTTCCCCCTGGAAGCTCCCTCGTGCGC
TCTCCTGTTCCGACCCTGCCGCTTACCGGATACCTGTCCGCCTTTCTCCCTTCGGGAAGCGTGGCGCTTT
CTCAATGCTCACGCTGTAGGTATCTCAGTTCGGTGTAGGTCGTTCGCTCCAAGCTGGGCTGTGTGCACGA
ACCCCCCGTTCAGCCCGACCGCTGCGCCTTATCCGGTAACTATCGTCTTGAGTCCAACCCGGTAAGACAC
GACTTATCGCCACTGGCAGCAGCCACTGGTAACAGGATTAGCAGAGCGAGGTATGTAGGCGGTGCTACAG
AGTTCTTGAAGTGGTGGCCTAACTACGGCTACACTAGAAGGACAGTATTTGGTATCTGCGCTCTGCTGAA
GCCAGTTACCTTCGGAAAAAGAGTTGGTAGCTCTTGATCCGGCAAACAAACCACCGCTGGTAGCGGTGGT
TTTTTTGTTTGCAAGCAGCAGATTACGCGCAGAAAAAAAGGATCTCAAGAAGATCCTTTGATCTTTTCTA
CGGGGTCTGACGCTCAGTGGAACGAAAACTCACGTTAAGGGATTTTGGTCATGAGATTATCAAAAAGGAT
CTTCACCTAGATCCTTTTAAATTAAAAATGAAGTTTTAAATCAATCTAAAGTATATATGAGTAAACTTGG
TCTGACAGTTACCAATGCTTAATCAGTGAGGCACCTATCTCAGCGATCTGTCTATTTCGTTCATCCATAG
TTGCCTGACTCCCCGTCGTGTAGATAACTACGATACGGGAGGGCTTACCATCTGGCCCCAGTGCTGCAAT
GATACCGCGAGACCCACGCTCACCGGCTCCAGATTTATCAGCAATAAACCAGCCAGCCGGAAGGGCCGAG
CGCAGAAGTGGTCCTGCAACTTTATCCGCCTCCATCCAGTCTATTAATTGTTGCCGGGAAGCTAGAGTAA
GTAGTTCGCCAGTTAATAGTTTGCGCAACGTTGTTGCCATTGCTGCAGGCATCGTGGTGTCACGCTCGTC
GTTTGGTATGGCTTCATTCAGCTCCGGTTCCCAACGATCAAGGCGAGTTACATGATCCCCCATGTTGTGC
AAAAAAGCGGTTAGCTCCTTCGGTCCTCCGATCGTTGTCAGAAGTAAGTTGGCCGCAGTGTTATCACTCA
TGGTTATGGCAGCACTGCATAATTCTCTTACTGTCATGCCATCCGTAAGATGCTTTTCTGTGACTGGTGA
GTACTCAACCAAGTCATTCTGAGAATAGTGTATGCGGCGACCGAGTTGCTCTTGCCCGGCGTCAACACGG
GATAATACCGCGCCACATAGCAGAACTTTAAAAGTGCTCATCATTGGAAAACGTTCTTCGGGGCGAAAAC
TCTCAAGGATCTTACCGCTGTTGAGATCCAGTTCGATGTAACCCACTCGTGCACCCAACTGATCTTCAGC
ATCTTTTACTTTCACCAGCGTTTCTGGGTGAGCAAAAACAGGAAGGCAAAATGCCGCAAAAAAGGGAATA
AGGGCGACACGGAAATGTTGAATACTCATACTCTTCCTTTTTCAATATTATTGAAGCATTTATCAGGGTT
ATTGTCTCATGAGCGGATACATATTTGAATGTATTTAGAAAAATAAACAAATAGGGGTTCCGCGCACATT
TCCCCGAAAAGTGCCACCTGACGTCTAAGAAACCATTATTATCATGACATTAACCTATAAAAATAGGCGT
ATCACGAGGCCCTTTCGT
